>Addgene plasmid #64949 | pFGM1 | depositor full sequence | sequence record 109913 | pFGM1 sequence 3789 bps
TCGCGCGTTTCGGTGATGACGGTGAAAACCTCTGACACATGCAGCTCCCGGAGACGGTCACAGCTTGTCT
GTAAGCGGATGCCGGGAGCAGACAAGCCCGTCAGGGCGCGTCAGCGGGTGTTGGCGGGTGTCGGGGCTGG
CTTAACTATGCGGCATCAGAGCAGATTGTACTGAGAGTGCACCATATGCGGTGTGAAATACCGCACAGAT
GCGTAAGGAGAAAATACCGCATCAGGCGCCATTCGCCATTCAGGCTGCGCAACTGTTGGGAAGGGCGATC
GGTGCGGGCCTCTTCGCTATTACGCCAGCTGGCGAAAGGGGGATGTGCTGCAAGGCGATTAAGTTGGGTA
ACGCCAGGGTTTTCCCAGTCACGACGTTGTAAAACGACGGCCAGTGCCAAGCTTGCATGCCTGCAGGTCG
ACTCTAGAGGATCCCCGGGTACCGAGCTCGAATTGGGGATCTTGAAGTACCTATTCCGAAGTTCCTATTC
TCTAGAAAGTATAGGAACTTCAGAGCGCTTTTGAAGCTGATGTGCTTAAAAACTTACTCAATGGAATAAT
TCTAGATCGAATTGACATAAGCCTGTTCGGTTCGTAAACTGTAATGCAAGTAGCGTATGCGCTCACGCAA
CTGGTCCAGAACCTTGACCGAACGCAGCGGTGGTAACGGCGCAGTGGCGGTTTTCATGGCTTGTTATGAC
TGTTTTTTTGTACAGTCTATGCCTCGGGCATCCAAGCAGCAAGCGCGTTACGCCGTGGGTCGATGTTTGA
TGTTATGGAGCAGCAACGATGTTACGCAGCAGCAACGATGTTACGCAGCAGGGCAGTCGCCCTAAAACAA
AGTTAGGTGGCTCAAGTATGGGCATCATTCGCACATGTAGGCTCGGCCCTGACCAAGTCAAATCCATGCG
GGCTGCTCTTGATCTTTTCGGTCGTGAGTTCGGAGACGTAGCCACCTACTCCCAACATCAGCCGGACTCC
GATTACCTCGGGAACTTGCTCCGTAGTAAGACATTCATCGCGCTTGCTGCCTTCGACCAAGAAGCGGTTG
TTGGCGCTCTCGCGGCTTACGTTCTGCCCAGGTTTGAGCAGCCGCGTAGTGAGATCTATATCTATGATCT
CGCAGTCTCCGGCGAGCACCGGAGGCAGGGCATTGCCACCGCGCTCATCAATCTCCTCAAGCATGAGGCC
AACGCGCTTGGTGCTTATGTGATCTACGTGCAAGCAGATTACGGTGACGATCCCGCAGTGGCTCTCTATA
CAAAGTTGGGCATACGGGAAGAAGTGATGCACTTTGATATCGACCCAAGTACCGCCACCTAACAATTCGT
TCAAGCCGAGATCGGCTTCCCGGCCGCGGAGTTGTTCGGTAAATTGTCACAACGCCGCGGCCAATTCGAT
CCATTGCTGTTGACAAAGGGAATCAGGGGATCTTGAAGTTCCTATTCCGAAGTTCCTATTCTCTAGAAAG
TATAGGAACTTCAGAGCGCTTTTGAAGCTAATTCGAGCTCGGTACCCGGGGATCCTCTAGAGTCGACCTG
CAGGCATGCAAGCTTGGCGTAATCATGGTCATAGCTGTTTCCTGTGTGAAATTGTTATCCGCTCACAATT
CCACACAACATACGAGCCGGAAGCATAAAGTGTAAAGCCTGGGGTGCCTAATGAGTGAGCTAACTCACAT
TAATTGCGTTGCGCTCACTGCCCGCTTTCCAGTCGGGAAACCTGTCGTGCCAGCTGCATTAATGAATCGG
CCAACGCGCGGGGAGAGGCGGTTTGCGTATTGGGCGCTCTTCCGCTTCCTCGCTCACTGACTCGCTGCGC
TCGGTCGTTCGGCTGCGGCGAGCGGTATCAGCTCACTCAAAGGCGGTAATACGGTTATCCACAGAATCAG
GGGATAACGCAGGAAAGAACATGTGAGCAAAAGGCCAGCAAAAGGCCAGGAACCGTAAAAAGGCCGCGTT
GCTGGCGTTTTTCCATAGGCTCCGCCCCCCTGACGAGCATCACAAAAATCGACGCTCAAGTCAGAGGTGG
CGAAACCCGACAGGACTATAAAGATACCAGGCGTTTCCCCCTGGAAGCTCCCTCGTGCGCTCTCCTGTTC
CGACCCTGCCGCTTACCGGATACCTGTCCGCCTTTCTCCCTTCGGGAAGCGTGGCGCTTTCTCATAGCTC
ACGCTGTAGGTATCTCAGTTCGGTGTAGGTCGTTCGCTCCAAGCTGGGCTGTGTGCACGAACCCCCCGTT
CAGCCCGACCGCTGCGCCTTATCCGGTAACTATCGTCTTGAGTCCAACCCGGTAAGACACGACTTATCGC
CACTGGCAGCAGCCACTGGTAACAGGATTAGCAGAGCGAGGTATGTAGGCGGTGCTACAGAGTTCTTGAA
GTGGTGGCCTAACTACGGCTACACTAGAAGGACAGTATTTGGTATCTGCGCTCTGCTGAAGCCAGTTACC
TTCGGAAAAAGAGTTGGTAGCTCTTGATCCGGCAAACAAACCACCGCTGGTAGCGGTGGTTTTTTTGTTT
GCAAGCAGCAGATTACGCGCAGAAAAAAAGGATCTCAAGAAGATCCTTTGATCTTTTCTACGGGGTCTGA
CGCTCAGTGGAACGAAAACTCACGTTAAGGGATTTTGGTCATGAGATTATCAAAAAGGATCTTCACCTAG
ATCCTTTTAAATTAAAAATGAAGTTTTAAATCAATCTAAAGTATATATGAGTAAACTTGGTCTGACAGTT
ACCAATGCTTAATCAGTGAGGCACCTATCTCAGCGATCTGTCTATTTCGTTCATCCATAGTTGCCTGACT
CCCCGTCGTGTAGATAACTACGATACGGGAGGGCTTACCATCTGGCCCCAGTGCTGCAATGATACCGCGA
GACCCACGCTCACCGGCTCCAGATTTATCAGCAATAAACCAGCCAGCCGGAAGGGCCGAGCGCAGAAGTG
GTCCTGCAACTTTATCCGCCTCCATCCAGTCTATTAATTGTTGCCGGGAAGCTAGAGTAAGTAGTTCGCC
AGTTAATAGTTTGCGCAACGTTGTTGCCATTGCTACAGGCATCGTGGTGTCACGCTCGTCGTTTGGTATG
GCTTCATTCAGCTCCGGTTCCCAACGATCAAGGCGAGTTACATGATCCCCCATGTTGTGCAAAAAAGCGG
TTAGCTCCTTCGGTCCTCCGATCGTTGTCAGAAGTAAGTTGGCCGCAGTGTTATCACTCATGGTTATGGC
AGCACTGCATAATTCTCTTACTGTCATGCCATCCGTAAGATGCTTTTCTGTGACTGGTGAGTACTCAACC
AAGTCATTCTGAGAATAGTGTATGCGGCGACCGAGTTGCTCTTGCCCGGCGTCAATACGGGATAATACCG
CGCCACATAGCAGAACTTTAAAAGTGCTCATCATTGGAAAACGTTCTTCGGGGCGAAAACTCTCAAGGAT
CTTACCGCTGTTGAGATCCAGTTCGATGTAACCCACTCGTGCACCCAACTGATCTTCAGCATCTTTTACT
TTCACCAGCGTTTCTGGGTGAGCAAAAACAGGAAGGCAAAATGCCGCAAAAAAGGGAATAAGGGCGACAC
GGAAATGTTGAATACTCATACTCTTCCTTTTTCAATATTATTGAAGCATTTATCAGGGTTATTGTCTCAT
GAGCGGATACATATTTGAATGTATTTAGAAAAATAAACAAATAGGGGTTCCGCGCACATTTCCCCGAAAA
GTGCCACCTGACGTCTAAGAAACCATTATTATCATGACATTAACCTATAAAAATAGGCGTATCACGAGGC
CCTTTCGTC
Features (pLannotate 1.2.2; 16 found; start..end, strand, type, name):
    137..236     +  misc_feature   bom (fragment): basis of mobility region from pBR322
    242..396     -  CDS            lacZα (fragment): LacZα fragment of β-galactosidase; lacZ fragment
    399..454     -  misc_feature   MCS: pUC18/19 multiple cloning site
    478..511     +  protein_bind   FRT (minimal): supports FLP-mediated excision but not integration (Turan and Bode, 2011) FLP recombinase from the Saccharomyces cerevisiae 2μ plasmid
    572..600     +  promoter       Pc promoter: intI1 (promoter lies within the coding sequence); class 1 integron promoter
    789..1322    +  CDS            GmR: gentamycin acetyltransferase; aacC1; confers resistance to gentamycin
   1435..1482    +  protein_bind   FRT: FLP-mediated recombination occurs in the 8-bp core sequence TCTAGAAA (Turan and Bode, 2011). FLP recombinase from the Saccharomyces cerevisiae 2μ plasmid
   1500..1555    +  misc_feature   MCS: pUC18/19 multiple cloning site
   1592..1608    -  protein_bind   lac operator: The lac repressor binds to the lac operator to inhibit transcription in E. coli. This inhibition can be relieved by adding lactose or isopropyl-β-D-thiogalactopyranoside (IPTG). lac repressor encoded by lacI
   1616..1646    -  promoter       lac promoter: promoter for the E. coli lac operon
   1661..1682    -  protein_bind   CAP binding site: CAP binding activates transcription in the presence of cAMP. E. coli catabolite activator protein
   1695..1787    -  CDS            lacI (fragment): lac repressor; lacI; The lac repressor binds to the lac operator to inhibit transcription in E. coli. This inhibition can be relieved by adding lactose or isopropyl-β-D-thiogalactopyranoside (IPTG).
   1970..2558    -  rep_origin     ori: high-copy-number ColE1/pMB1/pBR322/pUC origin of replication
   2729..3589    -  CDS            AmpR: β-lactamase; bla; confers resistance to ampicillin, carbenicillin, and related antibiotics
   3590..3694    -  promoter       AmpR promoter: bla
   3789..35      +  CDS            rop (fragment) (across the origin): Rop protein, which maintains plasmids at low copy number; rop
