[The description below was written by a language model from this plasmid's Addgene catalogue record and pLannotate feature annotations shown in this document.]
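Description:
pFGM1 is a small (3,789 bp) E. coli cloning plasmid built on the pFRT2 backbone that serves as a source of a gentamicin-resistance cassette flanked by FRT sites. Although catalogued as a bacterial expression vector, its stated purpose is simply to supply this excisable marker. It replicates from a ColE1/pMB1-type origin; the annotation describes this origin class as high copy, but the catalogue lists copy number as unknown. The plasmid carries two selectable markers: the gentamicin marker in the cassette itself and a β-lactamase gene (AmpR) with its own promoter on the backbone. Fragments of bom, rop and lacI are also annotated, and appear to be backbone remnants rather than functional elements.

The payload is the aacC1 gentamicin acetyltransferase gene, preceded by a class 1 integron Pc promoter and bracketed by two FRT sites in the same orientation (the upstream one is annotated only as a minimal FRT). The cassette sits within a pUC-style lacZα region, between the lac promoter/operator/CAP site and the remaining lacZα fragment. It is bordered on each side by a copy of the pUC18/19 multiple cloning site in opposite orientations, an arrangement that should allow the whole FRT-GmR-FRT unit to be released with a single enzyme cutting in both polylinkers. Once moved into another construct or a bacterial chromosome, the marker can be selected with gentamicin and later removed by FLP recombinase, which recombines the directly repeated FRT sites and leaves a single FRT scar. The associated publication describes a Tn7-based broad-host-range bacterial cloning and expression system. Repository sequencing found an R98K substitution in the gentamicin cassette relative to the reference sequence; its effect is unknown.
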