Addgene plasmid #64949: pFGM1
Purpose: source of GmR FRT cassette
Depositing lab: Herbert Schweizer. Publication: A Tn7-based broad-range bacterial cloning and expression system. Choi KH, Gaynor JB, White KG, Lopez C, Bosio CM, Karkhoff-Schweizer RR, Schweizer HP. Nat Methods. 2005 Jun;2(6):443-8. 10.1038/nmeth765 PubMed 15908923.
Backbone
  Vector backbone: pFRT2
  Backbone manufacturer: Herbert Schweizer
  Total vector size (bp): 3789
  Vector type: Bacterial Expression
Growth in bacteria
  Bacterial resistance: Gentamicin, 10 μg/mL
  Growth temperature: 37°C
  Growth strain: DH5alpha
  Growth instructions: also ampicillin resistant
  Copy number: Unknown
Gene/Insert
  Gene/Insert name: FRT-GmR-FRT (alt name: gentamycin acetyl transferase)
Terms and licenses: Academic/Nonprofit Terms; Industry Terms: Not Available to Industry
Depositor comments: GenBank Accession #AY597270 Compared to the Genbank reference sequence AY597270, Addgene's sequencing results found a R98K mutation in the gentamycin cassette. The effect of this difference is unknown.
How to cite: pFGM1 was a gift from Herbert Schweizer (Addgene plasmid # 64949 ; http://n2t.net/addgene:64949 ; RRID:Addgene_64949)
