>Addgene plasmid #64949 | pFGM1 | addgene partial sequence | sequence record 112958 | M13-F20 5'-TGTAAAACGACGGCCAGT-3'
TACCGAGCTCGAATTGGGGATCTTGAAGTACCTATTCCGAAGTTCCTATTCTCTAGAAAGTATAGGAACT
TCAGAGCGCTTTTGAAGCTGATGTGCTTAAAAACTTACTCAATGGAATAATTCTAGATCGAATTGACATA
AGCCTGTTCGGTTCGTAAACTGTAATGCAAGTAGCGTATGCGCTCACGCAACTGGTCCAGAACCTTGACC
GAACGCAGCGGTGGTAACGGCGCAGTGGCGGTTTTCATGGCTTGTTATGACTGTTTTTTTGTACAGTCTA
TGCCTCGGGCATCCAAGCAGCAAGCGCGTTACGCCGTGGGTCGATGTTTGATGTTATGGAGCAGCAACGA
TGTTACGCAGCAGCAACGATGTTACGCAGCAGGGCAGTCGCCCTAAAACAAAGTTAGGTGGCTCAAGTAT
GGGCATCATTCGCACATGTAGGCTCGGCCCTGACCAAGTCAAATCCATGCGGGCTGCTCTTGATCTTTTC
GGTCGTGAGTTCGGAGACGTAGCCACCTACTCCCAACATCAGCCGGACTCCGATTACCTCGGGAACTTGC
TCCGTAGTAAGACATTCATCGCGCTTGCTGCCTTCGACCAAGAAGCGGTTGTTGGCGCTCTCGCGGCTTA
CGTTCTGCCCAAGTTTGAGCAGCCGCGTAGTGAGATCTATATCTATGATCTCGCAGTCTCCGGCGAGCAC
CGGAGGCAGGGCATTGCCACCGCGCTCATCAATCTCCTCAAGCATGAGGCCAACGCGCTTGGTGCTTATG
TGATCTACGTGCAAGCAGATTAC
