>Addgene plasmid #64949 | pFGM1 | addgene partial sequence | sequence record 115277 | M13-Rev 5'-CAGGAAACAGCTATGACC-3'
TCGACTCTAGAGGATCCCCGGGTACCGAGCTCGAATTAGCTTCAAAAGCGCTCTGAAGTTCCTATACTTT
CTAGAGAATAGGAACTTCGGAATAGGAACTACAAGATCCCCTGATTCCCTTTGTCAACAGCAATGGATCG
AATTGGCCGCGGCGTTGTGACAATTTACCGAACAACTCCGCGGCCGGGAAGCCGATCTCGGCTTGAACGA
ATTGTTAGGTGGCGGTACTTGGGTCGATATCAAAGTGCATCACTTCTTCCCGTATGCCCAACTTTGTATA
GAGAGCCACTGCGGGATCGTCACCGTAATCTGCTTGCACGTAGATCACATAAGCACCAAGCGCGTTGGCC
TCATGCTTGAGGAGATTGATGAGCGCGGTGGCAATGCCCTGCCTCCGGTGCTCGCCGGAGACTGCGAGAT
CATAGATATAGATCTCACTACGCGGCTGCTCAAACTTGGGCAGAACGTAAGCCGCGAGAGCGCCAACAAC
CGCTTCTTGGTCGAAGGCAGCAAGCGCGATGAATGTCTTACTACGGAGCAAGTTCCCGAGGTAATCGGAG
TCCGGCTGATGTTGGGAGTAGGTGGCTACGTCTCCGAACTCACGACCGAAAAGATCAAGAGCAGCCCGCA
TGGATTTGACTTGGTCA
